Addgene plasmid #26190: 23SrRNA.RAV12(wt).2508-2580.G2530AAAC
Depositing lab: David McKay. Depositing organization: University of Colorado, Boulder. Publication: Structure of the RNA binding domain of a DEAD-box helicase bound to its ribosomal RNA target reveals a novel mode of recognition by an RNA recognition motif. Hardin JW, Hu YX, McKay DB. J Mol Biol. 2010 Sep 17;402(2):412-27. doi: 10.1016/j.jmb.2010.07.040. Epub 2010 Jul 29. PubMed 20673833.
Backbone
  Vector backbone: modified pUC19
  Backbone size w/o insert (bp): 2876
  Vector type: Bacterial Expression
Growth in bacteria
  Bacterial resistance: Ampicillin, 100 μg/mL
  Growth temperature: 37°C
  Growth strain: DH5alpha
  Copy number: High Copy
Gene/Insert
  Gene/Insert name: 23S ribosomal RNA fragment (modified) (alt name: 23S rRNA)
  Insert size (bp): 74
  Mutation: fragment 2508-2580 of E. coli rRNA, with nucleotides 2530-2534 replaced with GAAAC and an rA 3' to nucleotide 2580
  Cloning method: Restriction Enzyme; 5′ cloning site EcoRI (not destroyed); 3′ cloning site NgoMIV (not destroyed)
  Sequencing primers: 5′ T7; 3′ Lac promoter
Terms and licenses: Academic/Nonprofit Terms; Industry Terms: Not Available to Industry
How to cite: 23SrRNA.RAV12(wt).2508-2580.G2530AAAC was a gift from David McKay (Addgene plasmid # 26190 ; http://n2t.net/addgene:26190 ; RRID:Addgene_26190)
