[The description below was written by a language model from this plasmid's Addgene catalogue record and pLannotate feature annotations shown in this document.]
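Description:
23SrRNA.RAV12(wt).2508-2580.G2530AAAC is a small, high-copy bacterial plasmid built on a modified pUC19 backbone (about 2.95 kb in total) that serves as a template for producing a defined fragment of E. coli 23S ribosomal RNA. It replicates in E. coli through the pUC/ColE1-type origin and is selected with ampicillin via the β-lactamase gene and its native promoter. Remnants of the pUC19 lac region are still annotated: a lacZα fragment, the lac promoter, operator and CAP binding site, and a short lacI fragment. Short bom and rop fragments are also annotated.

The payload is a 74-nucleotide insert cloned between EcoRI and NgoMIV sites, both of which are retained. It corresponds to nucleotides 2508–2580 of the 23S rRNA, with positions 2530–2534 replaced by GAAAC and an extra adenosine added 3′ of nucleotide 2580. The annotation software labels this segment as archaeal large-subunit rRNA, which is a family-level homology match; the catalogue entry identifies it as E. coli sequence. A T7 promoter sits immediately upstream and abuts the start of the rRNA segment. A T7 terminator lies roughly 170 bp downstream, and the intervening region is unannotated, so the record does not say how the exact 3′ end of the transcript is defined. This arrangement points to T7 RNA polymerase-driven transcription of the RNA fragment rather than protein expression, despite the "bacterial expression" classification. The associated publication describes the structure of the RNA-binding domain of a DEAD-box helicase bound to its ribosomal RNA target, so the construct was presumably used to make the RNA ligand for structural and binding studies of that recognition.
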