Features (pLannotate 1.2.2; 13 found; start..end, strand, type, name):
    137..236     +  misc_feature   bom (fragment): basis of mobility region from pBR322
    242..399     -  CDS            lacZα (fragment): LacZα fragment of β-galactosidase; lacZ fragment
    402..420     +  promoter       T7 promoter: promoter for bacteriophage T7 RNA polymerase
    418..490     +  ncRNA          LSU rRNA archaea: Accession: RF02540 - Archaeal large subunit ribosomal RNA
    663..710     +  terminator     T7 terminator: transcription terminator for bacteriophage T7 RNA polymerase
    753..769     -  protein_bind   lac operator: The lac repressor binds to the lac operator to inhibit transcription in E. coli. This inhibition can be relieved by adding lactose or isopropyl-β-D-thiogalactopyranoside (IPTG). lac repressor encoded by lacI
    777..807     -  promoter       lac promoter: promoter for the E. coli lac operon
    822..843     -  protein_bind   CAP binding site: CAP binding activates transcription in the presence of cAMP. E. coli catabolite activator protein
    856..948     -  CDS            lacI (fragment): lac repressor; lacI; The lac repressor binds to the lac operator to inhibit transcription in E. coli. This inhibition can be relieved by adding lactose or isopropyl-β-D-thiogalactopyranoside (IPTG).
   1131..1719    -  rep_origin     ori: high-copy-number ColE1/pMB1/pBR322/pUC origin of replication
   1890..2750    -  CDS            AmpR: β-lactamase; bla; confers resistance to ampicillin, carbenicillin, and related antibiotics
   2751..2855    -  promoter       AmpR promoter: bla
   2950..35      +  CDS            rop (fragment) (across the origin): Rop protein, which maintains plasmids at low copy number; rop
>Addgene plasmid #26190 | 23SrRNA.RAV12(wt).2508-2580.G2530AAAC | depositor full sequence | sequence record 12311 | Author sequence
TCGCGCGTTTCGGTGATGACGGTGAAAACCTCTGACACATGCAGCTCCCGGAGACGGTCACAGCTTGTCT
GTAAGCGGATGCCGGGAGCAGACAAGCCCGTCAGGGCGCGTCAGCGGGTGTTGGCGGGTGTCGGGGCTGG
CTTAACTATGCGGCATCAGAGCAGATTGTACTGAGAGTGCACCATATGCGGTGTGAAATACCGCACAGAT
GCGTAAGGAGAAAATACCGCATCAGGCGCCATTCGCCATTCAGGCTGCGCAACTGTTGGGAAGGGCGATC
GGTGCGGGCCTCTTCGCTATTACGCCAGCTGGCGAAAGGGGGATGTGCTGCAAGGCGATTAAGTTGGGTA
ACGCCAGGGTTTTCCCAGTCACGACGTTGTAAAACGACGGCCAGTGAATTCTAATACGACTCACTATAGG
CTCATCACATCCTGGGGCTGGAAACGGTCCCAAGGGTATGGCTGTTCGCCATTTAAAGTGGTACGCGAGC
TAGCCGGCCATGGTCCCAGCCTCCTCGCTGGCGGCCGGTGGCAACATGCTTCGGCATGGCGAATGGGACC
TCTAGACTGTGCATCGGGTCAGGACTGAAAGGTAGCAGCCCTGGGCAGTTTTTTCCTGTGCATCGGGTCA
GGACCTTCGGGTAGCAGCCCTGGGCAGGATCCCTAGCATAACCCCTTGGGGCCTCTAAACGGGTCTTGAG
GGGTTTTTTGAAGCTTGGCGTAATCATGGTCATAGCTGTTTCCTGTGTGAAATTGTTATCCGCTCACAAT
TCCACACAACATACGAGCCGGAAGCATAAAGTGTAAAGCCTGGGGTGCCTAATGAGTGAGCTAACTCACA
TTAATTGCGTTGCGCTCACTGCCCGCTTTCCAGTCGGGAAACCTGTCGTGCCAGCTGCATTAATGAATCG
GCCAACGCGCGGGGAGAGGCGGTTTGCGTATTGGGCGCTCTTCCGCTTCCTCGCTCACTGACTCGCTGCG
CTCGGTCGTTCGGCTGCGGCGAGCGGTATCAGCTCACTCAAAGGCGGTAATACGGTTATCCACAGAATCA
GGGGATAACGCAGGAAAGAACATGTGAGCAAAAGGCCAGCAAAAGGCCAGGAACCGTAAAAAGGCCGCGT
TGCTGGCGTTTTTCCATAGGCTCCGCCCCCCTGACGAGCATCACAAAAATCGACGCTCAAGTCAGAGGTG
GCGAAACCCGACAGGACTATAAAGATACCAGGCGTTTCCCCCTGGAAGCTCCCTCGTGCGCTCTCCTGTT
CCGACCCTGCCGCTTACCGGATACCTGTCCGCCTTTCTCCCTTCGGGAAGCGTGGCGCTTTCTCATAGCT
CACGCTGTAGGTATCTCAGTTCGGTGTAGGTCGTTCGCTCCAAGCTGGGCTGTGTGCACGAACCCCCCGT
TCAGCCCGACCGCTGCGCCTTATCCGGTAACTATCGTCTTGAGTCCAACCCGGTAAGACACGACTTATCG
CCACTGGCAGCAGCCACTGGTAACAGGATTAGCAGAGCGAGGTATGTAGGCGGTGCTACAGAGTTCTTGA
AGTGGTGGCCTAACTACGGCTACACTAGAAGGACAGTATTTGGTATCTGCGCTCTGCTGAAGCCAGTTAC
CTTCGGAAAAAGAGTTGGTAGCTCTTGATCCGGCAAACAAACCACCGCTGGTAGCGGTGGTTTTTTTGTT
TGCAAGCAGCAGATTACGCGCAGAAAAAAAGGATCTCAAGAAGATCCTTTGATCTTTTCTACGGGGTCTG
ACGCTCAGTGGAACGAAAACTCACGTTAAGGGATTTTGGTCATGAGATTATCAAAAAGGATCTTCACCTA
GATCCTTTTAAATTAAAAATGAAGTTTTAAATCAATCTAAAGTATATATGAGTAAACTTGGTCTGACAGT
TACCAATGCTTAATCAGTGAGGCACCTATCTCAGCGATCTGTCTATTTCGTTCATCCATAGTTGCCTGAC
TCCCCGTCGTGTAGATAACTACGATACGGGAGGGCTTACCATCTGGCCCCAGTGCTGCAATGATACCGCG
AGACCCACGCTCACCGGCTCCAGATTTATCAGCAATAAACCAGCCAGCCGGAAGGGCCGAGCGCAGAAGT
GGTCCTGCAACTTTATCCGCCTCCATCCAGTCTATTAATTGTTGCCGGGAAGCTAGAGTAAGTAGTTCGC
CAGTTAATAGTTTGCGCAACGTTGTTGCCATTGCTACAGGCATCGTGGTGTCACGCTCGTCGTTTGGTAT
GGCTTCATTCAGCTCCGGTTCCCAACGATCAAGGCGAGTTACATGATCCCCCATGTTGTGCAAAAAAGCG
GTTAGCTCCTTCGGTCCTCCGATCGTTGTCAGAAGTAAGTTGGCCGCAGTGTTATCACTCATGGTTATGG
CAGCACTGCATAATTCTCTTACTGTCATGCCATCCGTAAGATGCTTTTCTGTGACTGGTGAGTACTCAAC
CAAGTCATTCTGAGAATAGTGTATGCGGCGACCGAGTTGCTCTTGCCCGGCGTCAATACGGGATAATACC
GCGCCACATAGCAGAACTTTAAAAGTGCTCATCATTGGAAAACGTTCTTCGGGGCGAAAACTCTCAAGGA
TCTTACCGCTGTTGAGATCCAGTTCGATGTAACCCACTCGTGCACCCAACTGATCTTCAGCATCTTTTAC
TTTCACCAGCGTTTCTGGGTGAGCAAAAACAGGAAGGCAAAATGCCGCAAAAAAGGGAATAAGGGCGACA
CGGAAATGTTGAATACTCATACTCTTCCTTTTTCAATATTATTGAAGCATTTATCAGGGTTATTGTCTCA
TGAGCGGATACATATTTGAATGTATTTAGAAAAATAAACAAATAGGGGTTCCGCGCACATTTCCCCGAAA
AGTGCCACCTGACGTCTAAGAAACCATTATTATCATGACATTAACCTATAAAAATAGGCGTATCACGAGG
CCCTTTCGTC
