>Addgene plasmid #26190 | 23SrRNA.RAV12(wt).2508-2580.G2530AAAC | addgene partial sequence | sequence record 32357 | 26190 with Lac_promoter
CATTTCACACAGGAACAGCTATGACCATGATTACGCCAAGCTTCAAAAAACCCCTCAAGACCCGTTTAGA
GGCCCCAAGGGGTTATGCTAGGGATCCTGCCCAGGGCTGCTACCCGAAGGTCCTGACCCGATGCACAGGA
AAAAACTGCCCAGGGCTGCTACCTTTCAGTCCTGACCCGATGCACAGTCTAGAGGTCCCATTCGCCATGC
CGAAGCATGTTGCCCACCGGCCGCCAGCGAGGAGGCTGGGACCATGGCCGGCTAGCTCGCGTACCACTTT
AAATGGCGAACAGCCATACCCTTGGGACCGTTTCCAGCCCCAGGATGTGATGAGCCTATAGTGAGTCGTA
TTAGAATTCACTGGCCGTCGTTTTACAACGTCGTGACTGGGAAAACCCTGGCGTTACCCAACTTAATCGC
CTTGCAGCACATCCCCCTTTCGCCAGCTGGCGTAATAGCGAAGAGGCCCGCACCGATCGCCCTTCCCAAC
AGTTGCGCAGCCTGAATGGCGAATGGCGCCTGATGCGGTATTTTCTCCTTACGCATCTGTGCGGTATTTC
ACACCGCATATGGTGCACTCTCAGTACAATCTGCTCTGATGCCGCATAGTTAAGCCAGCCCCGACACCCG
CCAACACCCACTGACGCGCCCTGACGGGCTTGTCTGCTCCCGGCATCCGCTTACAGACAAGCTGTGACCG
TCTCCGGGAGCTGCATGTGTCAGAGGTTTTCACCGTCATCACCGAAACGCGCGAGACGAAAGGGCCTCGT
GATACGCCTATTTTTATAGGTTAATGTCATGATAATAATGGTTTCTTAGACGTCAGGTGGCACTTTTCGG
GGAAATGTGCGCGGAACCCCTATTTGTTTATTTTTCTAAATACATTCAAATATGTATCCGCTCATGAGAC
AATAACCCTGATAAATGCTTCAATAATATTGAAAA
