>Addgene plasmid #26190 | 23SrRNA.RAV12(wt).2508-2580.G2530AAAC | addgene partial sequence | sequence record 32358 | 26190 with T7
GGCTGTTCGCCATTTAAAGTGGTACGCGAGCTAGCCGGCCATGGTCCCAGCCTCCTCGCTGGCGGCCGGT
GGGCAACATGCTTCGGCATGGCGAATGGGACCTCTAGACTGTGCATCGGGTCAGGACTGAAAGGTAGCAG
CCCTGGGCAGTTTTTTCCTGTGCATCGGGTCAGGACCTTCGGGTAGCAGCCCTGGGCAGGATCCCTAGCA
TAACCCCTTGGGGCCTCTAAACGGGTCTTGAGGGGTTTTTTGAAGCTTGGCGTAATCATGGTCATAGCTG
TTTCCTGTGTGAAATTGTTATCCGCTCACAATTCCACACAACATACGAGCCGGAAGCATAAAGTGTAAAG
CCTGGGGTGCCTAATGAGTGAGCTAACTCACATTAATTGCGTTGCGCTCACTGCCCGCTTTCCAGTCGGG
AAACCTGTCGTGCCAGCTGCATTAATGAATCGGCCAACGCGCGGGGAGAGGCGGTTTGCGTATTGGGCGC
TCTTCCGCTTCCTCGCTCACTGACTCGCTGCGCTCGGTCGTTCGGCTGCGGCGAGCGGTATCAGCTCACT
CAAAGGCGGTAATACGGTTATCCACAGAATCAGGGGATAACGCAGGAAAGAACATGTGAGCAAAAGGCCA
GCAAAAGGCCAGGAACCGTAAAAAGGCCGCGTTGCTGGCGTTTTTCCATAGGCTCCGCCCCCCTGACGAG
CATCACAAAAATCGACGCTCAAGTCAGAGGTGGCGAAACCCGACAGGACTATAAAGATACCAGGCGTTTC
CCCCTGGAAGCTCCCTCGTGCGCTCTCCTGTTCCGACCCTGCCGCTTACCGGATACCTGTCCGCCTTTCT
CCCTTCGGGAAGCGTGGCGCTTTCTCATAGCTCACGCTGTAGGTATCTCAGTTCGGTGTAGTCGTTCGCT
CCAAGCTGGGCTG
